>Addgene plasmid #116507 | pHAGE-PIK3CA-K111N | addgene full sequence | sequence record 242638 | Addgene NGS Result
TGGAAGGGCTAATTCACTCCCAAAGAAGACAAGATATCCTTGATCTGTGGATCTACCACACACAAGGCTA
CTTCCCTGATTAGCAGAACTACACACCAGGGCCAGGGGTCAGATATCCACTGACCTTTGGATGGTGCTAC
AAGCTAGTACCAGTTGAGCCAGATAAGGTAGAAGAGGCCAATAAAGGAGAGAACACCAGCTTGTTACACC
CTGTGAGCCTGCATGGGATGGATGACCCGGAGAGAGAAGTGTTAGAGTGGAGGTTTGACAGCCGCCTAGC
ATTTCATCACGTGGCCCGAGAGCTGCATCCGGAGTACTTCAAGAACTGCTGATATCGAGCTTGCTACAAG
GGACTTTCCGCTGGGGACTTTCCAGGGAGGCGTGGCCTGGGCGGGACTGGGGAGTGGCGAGCCCTCAGAT
CCTGCATATAAGCAGCTGCTTTTTGCCTGTACTGGGTCTCTCTGGTTAGACCAGATCTGAGCCTGGGAGC
TCTCTGGCTAACTAGGGAACCCACTGCTTAAGCCTCAATAAAGCTTGCCTTGAGTGCTTCAAGTAGTGTG
TGCCCGTCTGTTGTGTGACTCTGGTAACTAGAGATCCCTCAGACCCTTTTAGTCAGTGTGGAAAATCTCT
AGCAGTGGCGCCCGAACAGGGACTTGAAAGCGAAAGGGAAACCAGAGGAGCTCTCTCGACGCAGGACTCG
GCTTGCTGAAGCGCGCACGGCAAGAGGCGAGGGGCGGCGACTGGTGAGTACGCCAAAAATTTTGACTAGC
GGAGGCTAGAAGGAGAGAGATGGGTGCGAGAGCGTCAGTATTAAGCGGGGGAGAATTAGATCGCGATGGG
AAAAAATTCGGTTAAGGCCAGGGGGAAAGAAAAAATATAAATTAAAACATATAGTATGGGCAAGCAGGGA
GCTAGAACGATTCGCAGTTAATCCTGGCCTGTTAGAAACATCAGAAGGCTGTAGACAAATACTGGGACAG
CTACAACCATCCCTTCAGACAGGATCAGAAGAACTTAGATCATTATATAATACAGTAGCAACCCTCTATT
GTGTGCATCAAAGGATAGAGATAAAAGACACCAAGGAAGCTTTAGACAAGATAGAGGAAGAGCAAAACAA
AAGTAAGACCACCGCACAGCAAGCGGCCGGCCGCTGATCTTCAGACCTGGAGGAGGAGATATGAGGGACA
ATTGGAGAAGTGAATTATATAAATATAAAGTAGTAAAAATTGAACCATTAGGAGTAGCACCCACCAAGGC
AAAGAGAAGAGTGGTGCAGAGAGAAAAAAGAGCAGTGGGAATAGGAGCTTTGTTCCTTGGGTTCTTGGGA
GCAGCAGGAAGCACTATGGGCGCAGCGTCAATGACGCTGACGGTACAGGCCAGACAATTATTGTCTGGTA
TAGTGCAGCAGCAGAACAATTTGCTGAGGGCTATTGAGGCGCAACAGCATCTGTTGCAACTCACAGTCTG
GGGCATCAAGCAGCTCCAGGCAAGAATCCTGGCTGTGGAAAGATACCTAAAGGATCAACAGCTCCTGGGG
ATTTGGGGTTGCTCTGGAAAACTCATTTGCACCACTGCTGTGCCTTGGAATGCTAGTTGGAGTAATAAAT
CTCTGGAACAGATTTGGAATCACACGACCTGGATGGAGTGGGACAGAGAAATTAACAATTACACAAGCTT
AATACACTCCTTAATTGAAGAATCGCAAAACCAGCAAGAAAAGAATGAACAAGAATTATTGGAATTAGAT
AAATGGGCAAGTTTGTGGAATTGGTTTAACATAACAAATTGGCTGTGGTATATAAAATTATTCATAATGA
TAGTAGGAGGCTTGGTAGGTTTAAGAATAGTTTTTGCTGTACTTTCTATAGTGAATAGAGTTAGGCAGGG
ATATTCACCATTATCGTTTCAGACCCACCTCCCAACCCCGAGGGGACCCGACAGGCCCGAAGGAATAGAA
GAAGAAGGTGGAGAGAGAGACAGAGACAGATCCATTCGATTAGTGAACGGATCTCGACGGTATCGCCGAA
TTCACAAATGGCAGTATTCATCCACAATTTTAAAAGAAAAGGGGGGATTGGGGGGTACAGTGCAGGGGAA
AGAATAGTAGACATAATAGCAACAGACATACAAACTAAAGAATTACAAAAACAAATTACAAAAATTCAAA
ATTTTCGGGTTTATTACAGGGACAGCAGAGATCCAGTTTGGACTAGTCGTGAGGCTCCGGTGCCCGTCAG
TGGGCAGAGCGCACATCGCCCACAGTCCCCGAGAAGTTGGGGGGAGGGGTCGGCAATTGAACCGGTGCCT
AGAGAAGGTGGCGCGGGGTAAACTGGGAAAGTGATGTCGTGTACTGGCTCCGCCTTTTTCCCGAGGGTGG
GGGAGAACCGTATATAAGTGCAGTAGTCGCCGTGAACGTTCTTTTTCGCAACGGGTTTGCCGCCAGAACA
CAGGTAAGTGCCGTGTGTGGTTCCCGCGGGCCTGGCCTCTTTACGGGTTATGGCCCTTGCGTGCCTTGAA
TTACTTCCACCTGGCTGCAGTACGTGATTCTTGATCCCGAGCTTCGGGTTGGAAGTGGGTGGGAGAGTTC
GAGGCCTTGCGCTTAAGGAGCCCCTTCGCCTCGTGCTTGAGTTGAGGCCTGGCCTGGGCGCTGGGGCCGC
CGCGTGCGAATCTGGTGGCACCTTCGCGCCTGTCTCGCTGCTTTCGATAAGTCTCTAGCCATTTAAAATT
TTTGATGACCTGCTGCGACGCTTTTTTTCTGGCAAGATAGTCTTGTAAATGCGGGCCAAGATCTGCACAC
TGGTATTTCGGTTTTTGGGGCCGCGGGCGGCGACGGGGCCCGTGCGTCCCAGCGCACATGTTCGGCGAGG
CGGGGCCTGCGAGCGCGGCCACCGAGAATCGGACGGGGGTAGTCTCAAGCTGGCCGGCCTGCTCTGGTGC
CTGGCCTCGCGCCGCCGTGTATCGCCCCGCCCTGGGCGGCAAGGCTGGCCCGGTCGGCACCAGTTGCGTG
AGCGGAAAGATGGCCGCTTCCCGGCCCTGCTGCAGGGAGCTCAAAATGGAGGACGCGGCGCTCGGGAGAG
CGGGCGGGTGAGTCACCCACACAAAGGAAAAGGGCCTTTCCGTCCTCAGCCGTCGCTTCATGTGACTCCA
CGGAGTACCGGGCGCCGTCCAGGCACCTCGATTAGTTCTCGAGCTTTTGGAGTACGTCGTCTTTAGGTTG
GGGGGAGGGGTTTTATGCGATGGAGTTTCCCCACACTGAGTGGGTGGAGACTGAAGTTAGGCCAGCTTGG
CACTTGATGTAATTCTCCTTGGAATTTGCCCTTTTTGAGTTTGGATCTTGGTTCATTCTCAAGCCTCAGA
CAGTGGTTCAAAGTTTTTTTCTTCCATTTCAGGTGTCGTGAAGCGGCCCTGCAGATATCAACAAGTTTGT
ACAAAAAAGCAGGCACCATGCCTCCAAGACCATCATCAGGTGAACTGTGGGGCATCCACTTGATGCCCCC
AAGAATCCTAGTAGAATGTTTACTACCAAATGGAATGATAGTGACTTTAGAATGCCTCCGTGAGGCTACA
TTAATAACCATAAAGCATGAACTATTTAAAGAAGCAAGAAAATACCCCCTCCATCAACTTCTTCAAGATG
AATCTTCTTACATTTTCGTAAGTGTTACTCAAGAAGCAGAAAGGGAAGAATTTTTTGATGAAACAAGACG
ACTTTGTGACCTTCGGCTTTTTCAACCCTTTTTAAAAGTAATTGAACCAGTAGGCAACCGTGAAGAAAAC
ATCCTCAATCGAGAAATTGGTTTTGCTATCGGCATGCCAGTGTGTGAATTTGATATGGTTAAAGATCCAG
AAGTACAGGACTTCCGAAGAAATATTCTGAACGTTTGTAAAGAAGCTGTGGATCTTAGGGACCTCAATTC
ACCTCATAGTAGAGCAATGTATGTCTATCCTCCAAATGTAGAATCTTCACCAGAATTGCCAAAGCACATA
TATAATAAATTAGATAAAGGGCAAATAATAGTGGTGATCTGGGTAATAGTTTCTCCAAATAATGACAAGC
AGAAGTATACTCTGAAAATCAACCATGACTGTGTACCAGAACAAGTAATTGCTGAAGCAATCAGGAAAAA
AACTCGAAGTATGTTGCTATCCTCTGAACAACTAAAACTCTGTGTTTTAGAATATCAGGGCAAGTATATT
TTAAAAGTGTGTGGATGTGATGAATACTTCCTAGAAAAATATCCTCTGAGTCAGTATAAGTATATAAGAA
GCTGTATAATGCTTGGGAGGATGCCCAATTTGATGTTGATGGCTAAAGAAAGCCTTTATTCTCAACTGCC
AATGGACTGTTTTACAATGCCATCTTATTCCAGACGCATTTCCACAGCTACACCATATATGAATGGAGAA
ACATCTACAAAATCCCTTTGGGTTATAAATAGTGCACTCAGAATAAAAATTCTTTGTGCAACCTACGTGA
ATGTAAATATTCGAGACATTGATAAGATCTATGTTCGAACAGGTATCTACCATGGAGGAGAACCCTTATG
TGACAATGTGAACACTCAAAGAGTACCTTGTTCCAATCCCAGGTGGAATGAATGGCTGAATTATGATATA
TACATTCCTGATCTTCCTCGTGCTGCTCGACTTTGCCTTTCCATTTGCTCTGTTAAAGGCCGAAAGGGTG
CTAAAGAGGAACACTGTCCATTGGCATGGGGAAATATAAACTTGTTTGATTACACAGACACTCTAGTATC
TGGAAAAATGGCTTTGAATCTTTGGCCAGTACCTCATGGATTAGAAGATTTGCTGAACCCTATTGGTGTT
ACTGGATCAAATCCAAATAAAGAAACTCCATGCTTAGAGTTGGAGTTTGACTGGTTCAGCAGTGTGGTAA
AGTTCCCAGATATGTCAGTGATTGAAGAGCATGCCAATTGGTCTGTATCCCGAGAAGCAGGATTTAGCTA
TTCCCACGCAGGACTGAGTAACAGACTAGCTAGAGACAATGAATTAAGGGAAAATGACAAAGAACAGCTC
AAAGCAATTTCTACACGAGATCCTCTCTCTGAAATCACTGAGCAGGAGAAAGATTTTCTATGGAGTCACA
GACACTATTGTGTAACTATCCCCGAAATTCTACCCAAATTGCTTCTGTCTGTTAAATGGAATTCTAGAGA
TGAAGTAGCCCAGATGTATTGCTTGGTAAAAGATTGGCCTCCAATCAAACCTGAACAGGCTATGGAACTT
CTGGACTGTAATTACCCAGATCCTATGGTTCGAGGTTTTGCTGTTCGGTGCTTGGAAAAATATTTAACAG
ATGACAAACTTTCTCAGTATTTAATTCAGCTAGTACAGGTCCTAAAATATGAACAATATTTGGATAACTT
GCTTGTGAGATTTTTACTGAAGAAAGCATTGACTAATCAAAGGATTGGGCACTTTTTCTTTTGGCATTTA
AAATCTGAGATGCACAATAAAACAGTTAGCCAGAGGTTTGGCCTGCTTTTGGAGTCCTATTGTCGTGCAT
GTGGGATGTATTTGAAGCACCTGAATAGGCAAGTCGAGGCAATGGAAAAGCTCATTAACTTAACTGACAT
TCTCAAACAGGAGAAGAAGGATGAAACACAAAAGGTACAGATGAAGTTTTTAGTTGAGCAAATGAGGCGA
CCAGATTTCATGGATGCTCTACAGGGCTTTCTGTCTCCTCTAAACCCTGCTCATCAACTAGGAAACCTCA
GGCTTGAAGAGTGTCGAATTATGTCCTCTGCAAAAAGGCCACTGTGGTTGAATTGGGAGAACCCAGACAT
CATGTCAGAGTTACTGTTTCAGAACAATGAGATCATCTTTAAAAATGGGGATGATTTACGGCAAGATATG
CTAACACTTCAAATTATTCGTATTATGGAAAATATCTGGCAAAATCAAGGTCTTGATCTTCGAATGTTAC
CTTATGGTTGTCTGTCAATCGGTGACTGTGTGGGACTTATTGAGGTGGTGCGAAATTCTCACACTATTAT
GCAAATTCAGTGCAAAGGCGGCTTGAAAGGTGCACTGCAGTTCAACAGCCACACACTACATCAGTGGCTC
AAAGACAAGAACAAAGGAGAAATATATGATGCAGCCATTGACCTGTTTACACGTTCATGTGCTGGATACT
GTGTAGCTACCTTCATTTTGGGAATTGGAGATCGTCACAATAGTAACATCATGGTGAAAGACGATGGACA
ACTGTTTCATATAGATTTTGGACACTTTTTGGATCACAAGAAGAAAAAATTTGGTTATAAACGAGAACGT
GTGCCATTTGTTTTGACACAGGATTTCTTAATAGTGATTAGTAAAGGAGCCCAAGAATGCACAAAGACAA
GAGAATTTGAGAGGTTTCAGGAGATGTGTTACAAGGCTTATCTAGCTATTCGACAGCATGCCAATCTCTT
CATAAATCTTTTCTCAATGATGCTTGGCTCTGGAATGCCAGAACTACAATCTTTTGATGACATTGCATAC
ATTCGAAAGACCCTAGCCTTAGATAAAACTGAGCAAGAGGCTTTGGAGTATTTCATGAAACAAATGAATG
ATGCACATCATGGTGGCTGGACAACAAAAATGGATTGGATCTTCCACACAATTAAACAGCATGCATTGAA
CTAGAACCCAGCTTTCTTGTACAAAGTGGTGATATCCAATTAACCCTCACTAAAGGAATAATGTTGTGAA
ATAGATGTGACCCTATAGTGAGTCGTATTACCACCCAACTTTTCTATACAAAGTGGTTGATATCCAGCAC
AGTGGCGGCCGCTCGAGTCTAGAGGGCCCGCGGTTCGAAGGTAAGCCTATCCCTAACCCTCTCCTCGGTC
TCGATTCTACGCGTACCGGTTAGTAATGAGATCCCTCCCCCCCCCCTAACGTTACTGGCCGAAGCCGCTT
GGAATAAGGCCGGTGTGCGTTTGTCTATATGTTATTTTCCACCATATTGCCGTCTTTTGGCAATGTGAGG
GCCCGGAAACCTGGCCCTGTCTTCTTGACGAGCATTCCTAGGGGTCTTTCCCCTCTCGCCAAAGGAATGC
AAGGTCTGTTGAATGTCGTGAAGGAAGCAGTTCCTCTGGAAGCTTCTTGAAGACAAACAACGTCTGTAGC
GACCCTTTGCAGGCAGCGGAACCCCCCACCTGGCGACAGGTGCCTCTGCGGCCAAAAGCCACGTGTATAA
GATACACCTGCAAAGGCGGCACAACCCCAGTGCCACGTTGTGAGTTGGATAGTTGTGGAAAGAGTCAAAT
GGCTCTCCTCAAGCGTATTCAACAAGGGGCTGAAGGATGCCCAGAAGGTACCCCATTGTATGGGATCTGA
TCTGGGGCCTCGGTGCACATGCTTTACATGTGTTTAGTCGAGGTTAAAAAAACGTCTAGGCCCCCCGAAC
CACGGGGACGTGGTTTTCCTTTGAAAAACACGATGATAATATGGCCACACATATGGTGAGCAAGGGCGAG
GAGCTGTTCACCGGGGTGGTGCCCATCCTGGTCGAGCTGGACGGCGACGTAAACGGCCACAAGTTCAGCG
TGTCCGGCGAGGGCGAGGGCGATGCCACCTACGGCAAGCTGACCCTGAAGTTCATCTGCACCACCGGCAA
GCTGCCCGTGCCCTGGCCCACCCTCGTGACCACCCTGACCTACGGCGTGCAGTGCTTCAGCCGCTACCCC
GACCACATGAAGCAGCACGACTTCTTCAAGTCCGCCATGCCCGAAGGCTACGTCCAGGAGCGCACCATCT
TCTTCAAGGACGACGGCAACTACAAGACCCGCGCCGAGGTGAAGTTCGAGGGCGACACCCTGGTGAACCG
CATCGAGCTGAAGGGCATCGACTTCAAGGAGGACGGCAACATCCTGGGGCACAAGCTGGAGTACAACTAC
AACAGCCACAACGTCTATATCATGGCCGACAAGCAGAAGAACGGCATCAAGGTGAACTTCAAGATCCGCC
ACAACATCGAGGACGGCAGCGTGCAGCTCGCCGACCACTACCAGCAGAACACCCCCATCGGCGACGGCCC
CGTGCTGCTGCCCGACAACCACTACCTGAGCACCCAGTCCGCCCTGAGCAAAGACCCCAACGAGAAGCGC
GATCACATGGTCCTGCTGGAGTTCGTGACCGCCGCCGGGATCACTCTCGGCATGGACGAGCTGTACAAGT
AAATCGATAGATCCTAATCAACCTCTGGATTACAAAATTTGTGAAAGATTGACTGGTATTCTTAACTATG
TTGCTCCTTTTACGCTATGTGGATACGCTGCTTTAATGCCTTTGTATCATGCTATTGCTTCCCGTATGGC
TTTCATTTTCTCCTCCTTGTATAAATCCTGGTTGCTGTCTCTTTATGAGGAGTTGTGGCCCGTTGTCAGG
CAACGTGGCGTGGTGTGCACTGTGTTTGCTGACGCAACCCCCACTGGTTGGGGCATTGCCACCACCTGTC
AGCTCCTTTCCGGGACTTTCGCTTTCCCCCTCCCTATTGCCACGGCGGAACTCATCGCCGCCTGCCTTGC
CCGCTGCTGGACAGGGGCTCGGCTGTTGGGCACTGACAATTCCGTGGTGTTGTCGGGGAAATCATCGTCC
TTTCCTTGGCTGCTCGCCTGTGTTGCCACCTGGATTCTGCGCGGGACGTCCTTCTGCTACGTCCCTTCGG
CCCTCAATCCAGCGGACCTTCCTTCCCGCGGCCTGCTGCCGGCTCTGCGGCCTCTTCCGCGTCTTCGCCT
TCGCCCTCAGACGAGTCGGATCTCCCTTTGGGCCGCCTCCCCGCCTGAGATCCTTTAAGACCAATGACTT
ACAAGGCAGCTGTAGATCTTAGCCACTTTTTAAAAGAAAAGGGGGGACTGGAAGGGCTAATTCACTCCCA
ACGAAGACAAGATCTGCTTTTTGCTTGTACTGGGTCTCTCTGGTTAGACCAGATCTGAGCCTGGGAGCTC
TCTGGCTAACTAGGGAACCCACTGCTTAAGCCTCAATAAAGCTTGCCTTGAGTGCTTCAAGTAGTGTGTG
CCCGTCTGTTGTGTGACTCTGGTAACTAGAGATCCCTCAGACCCTTTTAGTCAGTGTGGAAAATCTCTAG
CAGTAGTAGTTCATGTCATCTTATTATTCAGTATTTATAACTTGCAAAGAAATGAATATCAGAGAGTGAG
AGGCCCGGGTTAATTAAGGAAAGGGCTAGATCATTCTTGAAGACGAAAGGGCCTCGTGATACGCCTATTT
TTATAGGTTAATGTCATGATAATAATGGTTTCTTAGACGTCAGGTGGCACTTTTCGGGGAAATGTGCGCG
GAACCCCTATTTGTTTATTTTTCTAAATACATTCAAATATGTATCCGCTCATGAGACAATAACCCTGATA
AATGCTTCAATAATATTGAAAAAGGAAGAGTATGAGTATTCAACATTTCCGTGTCGCCCTTATTCCCTTT
TTTGCGGCATTTTGCCTTCCTGTTTTTGCTCACCCAGAAACGCTGGTGAAAGTAAAAGATGCTGAAGATC
AGTTGGGTGCACGAGTGGGTTACATCGAACTGGATCTCAACAGCGGTAAGATCCTTGAGAGTTTTCGCCC
CGAAGAACGTTTTCCAATGATGAGCACTTTTAAAGTTCTGCTATGTGGCGCGGTATTATCCCGTGTTGAC
GCCGGGCAAGAGCAACTCGGTCGCCGCATACACTATTCTCAGAATGACTTGGTTGAGTACTCACCAGTCA
CAGAAAAGCATCTTACGGATGGCATGACAGTAAGAGAATTATGCAGTGCTGCCATAACCATGAGTGATAA
CACTGCGGCCAACTTACTTCTGACAACGATCGGAGGACCGAAGGAGCTAACCGCTTTTTTGCACAACATG
GGGGATCATGTAACTCGCCTTGATCGTTGGGAACCGGAGCTGAATGAAGCCATACCAAACGACGAGCGTG
ACACCACGATGCCTGTAGCAATGGCAACAACGTTGCGCAAACTATTAACTGGCGAACTACTTACTCTAGC
TTCCCGGCAACAATTAATAGACTGGATGGAGGCGGATAAAGTTGCAGGACCACTTCTGCGCTCGGCCCTT
CCGGCTGGCTGGTTTATTGCTGATAAATCTGGAGCCGGTGAGCGTGGGTCTCGCGGTATCATTGCAGCAC
TGGGGCCAGATGGTAAGCCCTCCCGTATCGTAGTTATCTACACGACGGGGAGTCAGGCAACTATGGATGA
ACGAAATAGACAGATCGCTGAGATAGGTGCCTCACTGATTAAGCATTGGTAACTGTCAGACCAAGTTTAC
TCATATATACTTTAGATTGATTTAAAACTTCATTTTTAATTTAAAAGGATCTAGGTGAAGATCCTTTTTG
ATAATCTCATGACCAAAATCCCTTAACGTGAGTTTTCGTTCCACTGAGCGTCAGACCCCGTAGAAAAGAT
CAAAGGATCTTCTTGAGATCCTTTTTTTCTGCGCGTAATCTGCTGCTTGCAAACAAAAAAACCACCGCTA
CCAGCGGTGGTTTGTTTGCCGGATCAAGAGCTACCAACTCTTTTTCCGAAGGTAACTGGCTTCAGCAGAG
CGCAGATACCAAATACTGTTCTTCTAGTGTAGCCGTAGTTAGGCCACCACTTCAAGAACTCTGTAGCACC
GCCTACATACCTCGCTCTGCTAATCCTGTTACCAGTGGCTGCTGCCAGTGGCGATAAGTCGTGTCTTACC
GGGTTGGACTCAAGACGATAGTTACCGGATAAGGCGCAGCGGTCGGGCTGAACGGGGGGTTCGTGCACAC
AGCCCAGCTTGGAGCGAACGACCTACACCGAACTGAGATACCTACAGCGTGAGCTATGAGAAAGCGCCAC
GCTTCCCGAAGGGAGAAAGGCGGACAGGTATCCGGTAAGCGGCAGGGTCGGAACAGGAGAGCGCACGAGG
GAGCTTCCAGGGGGAAACGCCTGGTATCTTTATAGTCCTGTCGGGTTTCGCCACCTCTGACTTGAGCGTC
GATTTTTGTGATGCTCGTCAGGGGGGCGGAGCCTATGGAAAAACGCCAGCAACGCGGCCTTTTTACGGTT
CCTGGCCTTTTGCTGGCCTTTTGCTCACATGTTCTTTCCTGCGTTATCCCCTGATTCTGTGGATAACCGT
ATTACCGCCTTTGAGTGAGCTGATACCGCTCGCCGCAGCCGAACGACCGAGCGCAGCGAGTCAGTGAGCG
AGGAAGCGGAAGAGCGCCCAATACGCAAACCGCCTCTCCCCGCGCGTTGGCCGATTCATTAATGCAGCAA
GCTCATGGCTGACTAATTTTTTTTATTTATGCAGAGGCCGAGGCCGCCTCGGCCTCTGAGCTATTCCAGA
AGTAGTGAGGAGGCTTTTTTGGAGGCCTAGGCTTTTGCAAAAAGCTCCCCGTGGCACGACAGGTTTCCCG
ACTGGAAAGCGGGCAGTGAGCGCAACGCAATTAATGTGAGTTAGCTCACTCATTAGGCACCCCAGGCTTT
ACACTTTATGCTTCCGGCTCGTATGTTGTGTGGAATTGTGAGCGGATAACAATTTCACACAGGAAACAGC
TATGACATGATTACGAATTTCACAAATAAAGCATTTTTTTCACTGCATTCTAGTTGTGGTTTGTCCAAAC
TCATCAATGTATCTTATCATGTCTGGATCAACTGGATAACTCAAGCTAACCAAAATCATCCCAAACTTCC
CACCCCATACCCTATTACCACTGCCAATTACCTGTGGTTTCATTTACTCTAAACCTGTGATTCCTCTGAA
TTATTTTCATTTTAAAGAAATTGTATTTGTTAAATATGTACTACAAACTTAGTAGT
Features (pLannotate 1.2.2; 30 found; start..end, strand, type, name):
    377..634     +  LTR            5' LTR (truncated): truncated 5' long terminal repeat (LTR) from HIV-1
    681..806     +  misc_feature   HIV-1 Ψ: packaging signal of human immunodeficiency virus type 1
    790..1128    +  CDS            HIV-1 gag (fragment): gag protein from human immunodeficiency virus 1; gag
   1303..1536    +  misc_feature   RRE: The Rev response element (RRE) of HIV-1 allows for Rev-dependent mRNA export from the nucleus to the cytoplasm.
   1913..2013    +  CDS            Rev (fragment): human immunodeficiency virus 1 (HIV-1) Rev protein; rev; enhances nuclear export of unspliced and incompletely spliced viral mRNAs
   2058..2175    +  misc_feature   cPPT/CTS: central polypurine tract and central termination sequence of HIV-1
   2223..3401    +  promoter       EF-1α promoter: strong constitutive promoter for human elongation factor EF-1α
   3422..3442    +  protein_bind   attB1: mutant version of attB; core recombination site for the Gateway® BP reaction BP Clonase™
   3448..6651    +  CDS            PIK3CA: PK3CA_HUMAN - Experimental evidence at protein level: Swiss-Prot protein existence level 1. Phosphoinositide-3-kinase (PI3K) phosphorylates phosphatidylinositol (PI) and its phosphorylated derivatives at position 3 of the inositol ring to produce 3-phosphoinositides (PubMed:15135396, PubMed:23936502, PubMed:28676499). Uses ATP and PtdIns(4,5)P2 (phosphatidylinositol 4,5-bisphosphate) to generate phosphatidylinositol 3,4,5-trisphosphate (PIP3) (PubMed:15135396, PubMed:28676499). PIP3 plays a key role by recruiting PH domain- containing proteins to the membrane, including AKT1 and PDPK1, activat
   6656..6680    -  protein_bind   attB2: mutant version of attB; recombination site for the Gateway® BP reaction BP Clonase™
   6688..6706    +  promoter       T3 promoter: promoter for bacteriophage T3 RNA polymerase
   6732..6750    -  promoter       T7 promoter: promoter for bacteriophage T7 RNA polymerase
   6756..6774    -  protein_bind   attB4 (fragment): mutant version of attB; core recombination site for the Gateway® BP reaction BP Clonase™
   6830..6871    +  CDS            V5 tag: epitope tag from simian virus 5
   6997..7459    +  misc_feature   IRES: internal ribosome entry site (IRES) of the encephalomyocarditis virus (EMCV)
   7473..8192    +  CDS            EGFP: the original enhanced GFP (Yang et al., 1996) mammalian codon-optimized
   8206..8794    +  misc_feature   WPRE: woodchuck hepatitis virus posttranscriptional regulatory element
   8802..8867    +  CDS            nef (fragment): NEF_HV1Z2 - Experimental evidence at protein level: Swiss-Prot protein existence level 1. Extracellular Nef protein targets CD4(+) T-lymphocytes for apoptosis by interacting with CXCR4 surface receptors. From Human immunodeficiency virus type 1 group M subtype D (isolate Z2/CDC-Z34) (HIV-1).
   8869..9102    +  LTR            3' LTR (ΔU3): self-inactivating 3' long terminal repeat (LTR) from HIV-1
   9307..9411    +  promoter       AmpR promoter: bla
   9412..10272   +  CDS            AmpR: β-lactamase; bla; confers resistance to ampicillin, carbenicillin, and related antibiotics
  10443..11031   +  rep_origin     ori: high-copy-number ColE1/pMB1/pBR322/pUC origin of replication
  11214..11268   +  CDS            lacI (fragment): lac repressor; lacI; The lac repressor binds to the lac operator to inhibit transcription in E. coli. This inhibition can be relieved by adding lactose or isopropyl-β-D-thiogalactopyranoside (IPTG).
  11274..11367   +  rep_origin     SV40 ori (fragment): SV40 origin of replication
  11392..11429   +  CDS            lacI (fragment): lac repressor; lacI; The lac repressor binds to the lac operator to inhibit transcription in E. coli. This inhibition can be relieved by adding lactose or isopropyl-β-D-thiogalactopyranoside (IPTG).
  11442..11463   +  protein_bind   CAP binding site: CAP binding activates transcription in the presence of cAMP. E. coli catabolite activator protein
  11478..11508   +  promoter       lac promoter: promoter for the E. coli lac operon
  11512..11534   +  protein_bind   lac operator (fragment): The lac repressor binds to the lac operator to inhibit transcription in E. coli. This inhibition can be relieved by adding lactose or isopropyl-β-D-thiogalactopyranoside (IPTG). lac repressor encoded by lacI
  11566..11649   +  polyA_signal   SV40 poly(A) signal (fragment): SV40 polyadenylation signal
  11816..329     +  CDS            nef (fragment) (across the origin): NEF_HV1BR - Experimental evidence at protein level: Swiss-Prot protein existence level 1. Extracellular Nef protein targets CD4(+) T-lymphocytes for apoptosis by interacting with CXCR4 surface receptors (PubMed:14990729). From Human immunodeficiency virus type 1 group M subtype B (isolate BRU/LAI) (HIV-1).
