[The description below was written by a language model from this plasmid's Addgene catalogue record and pLannotate feature annotations shown in this document.]
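Description:
pHAGE-PIK3CA-K111N is an HIV-1-based lentiviral expression plasmid of about 11.8 kb, built on the pHAGE backbone, that delivers a mutant form of human PIK3CA, the p110-alpha catalytic subunit of phosphoinositide 3-kinase, carrying the K111N substitution. It is propagated in E. coli through a high-copy ColE1/pUC-type origin and selected with ampicillin via the bla gene; the record lists a recombination-deficient strain as host, as is usual for LTR-containing plasmids. The viral portion comprises a truncated 5' LTR, the Ψ packaging signal with a short gag fragment, the Rev response element for Rev-dependent nuclear export of the genomic RNA, the cPPT/CTS element, and a U3-deleted 3' LTR that makes the integrated provirus self-inactivating. Packaging functions must be supplied in trans.

Between these elements, the human EF-1α promoter drives constitutive transcription of the PIK3CA open reading frame, which is flanked by attB1 and attB2 sites left by Gateway recombination. Downstream lie short T3 and T7 promoter sequences, an attB4 fragment and an annotated V5 epitope. The V5 tag is separated from the end of the PIK3CA coding feature, and the record does not establish whether it is fused in frame to the protein. An EMCV IRES followed by EGFP allows the same transcript to yield a fluorescent marker for identifying or sorting transduced cells, and a WPRE enhances transcript expression. No mammalian drug-selection marker is annotated. The construct comes from a collection used for systematic functional annotation of somatic cancer mutations, and suits stable expression of this variant in mammalian cells to assess its effects.
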