Addgene plasmid #116507: pHAGE-PIK3CA-K111N
Purpose: Lentiviral expression of PIK3CA K111N
Depositing lab: Gordon Mills & Kenneth Scott. Depositing organization: Baylor College of Medicine. Publication: Systematic Functional Annotation of Somatic Mutations in Cancer. Ng PK, Li J, Jeong KJ, Shao S, Chen H, Tsang YH, Sengupta S, Wang Z, Bhavana VH, Tran R, Soewito S, Minussi DC, Moreno D, Kong K, Dogruluk T, Lu H, Gao J, Tokheim C, Zhou DC, Johnson AM, Zeng J, Ip CKM, Ju Z, Wester M, Yu S, Li Y, Vellano CP, Schultz N, Karchin R, Ding L, Lu Y, Cheung LWT, Chen K, Shaw KR, Meric-Bernstam F, Scott KL, Yi S, Sahni N, Liang H, Mills GB. Cancer Cell. 2018 Mar 12;33(3):450-462.e10. doi: 10.1016/j.ccell.2018.01.021. PubMed 29533785.
Backbone
  Vector backbone: pHAGE
  Vector type: Lentiviral
Growth in bacteria
  Bacterial resistance: Ampicillin, 100 μg/mL
  Growth temperature: 37°C
  Growth strain: Stbl3
  Copy number: High Copy
Gene/Insert
  Gene/Insert name: PIK3CA
  Species: H. sapiens (human)
  Mutation: K111N
  Entrez Gene: PIK3CA (a.k.a. CCM4, CLAPO, CLOVE, CWS5, HMH, MCAP, MCM, MCMTC, PI3K, PI3K-alpha, p110-alpha)
  Cloning method: Gateway Cloning
Terms and licenses: Academic/Nonprofit Terms; Industry Terms: Not Available to Industry
How to cite: pHAGE-PIK3CA-K111N was a gift from Gordon Mills & Kenneth Scott (Addgene plasmid # 116507 ; http://n2t.net/addgene:116507 ; RRID:Addgene_116507)
