>Addgene plasmid #116507 | pHAGE-PIK3CA-K111N | depositor partial sequence | sequence record 219381 | insert
ATGCCTCCACGACCATCATCAGGTGAACTGTGGGGCATCCACTTGATGCCCCCAAGAATCCTAGTAGAAT
GTTTACTACCAAATGGAATGATAGTGACTTTAGAATGCCTCCGTGAGGCTACATTAATAACCATAAAGCA
TGAACTATTTAAAGAAGCAAGAAAATACCCCCTCCATCAACTTCTTCAAGATGAATCTTCTTACATTTTC
GTAAGTGTTACTCAAGAAGCAGAAAGGGAAGAATTTTTTGATGAAACAAGACGACTTTGTGACCTTCGGC
TTTTTCAACCCTTTTTAAAAGTAATTGAACCAGTAGGCAACCGTGAAGAAAACATCCTCAATCGAGAAAT
TGGTTTTGCTATCGGCATGCCAGTGTGTGAATTTGATATGGTTAAAGATCCAGAAGTACAGGACTTCCGA
AGAAATATTCTGAACGTTTGTAAAGAAGCTGTGGATCTTAGGGACCTCAATTCACCTCATAGTAGAGCAA
TGTATGTCTATCCTCCAAATGTAGAATCTTCACCAGAATTGCCAAAGCACATATATAATAAATTAGATAA
AGGGCAAATAATAGTGGTGATCTGGGTAATAGTTTCTCCAAATAATGACAAGCAGAAGTATACTCTGAAA
ATCAACCATGACTGTGTACCAGAACAAGTAATTGCTGAAGCAATCAGGAAAAAAACTCGAAGTATGTTGC
TATCCTCTGAACAACTAAAACTCTGTGTTTTAGAATATCAGGGCAAGTATATTTTAAAAGTGTGTGGATG
TGATGAATACTTCCTAGAAAAATATCCTCTGAGTCAGTATAAGTATATAAGAAGCTGTATAATGCTTGGG
AGGATGCCCAATTTGATGTTGATGGCTAAAGAAAGCCTTTATTCTCAACTGCCAATGGACTGTTTTACAA
TGCCATCTTATTCCAGACGCATTTCCACAGCTACACCATATATGAATGGAGAAACATCTACAAAATCCCT
TTGGGTTATAAATAGTGCACTCAGAATAAAAATTCTTTGTGCAACCTACGTGAATGTAAATATTCGAGAC
ATTGATAAGATCTATGTTCGAACAGGTATCTACCATGGAGGAGAACCCTTATGTGACAATGTGAACACTC
AAAGAGTACCTTGTTCCAATCCCAGGTGGAATGAATGGCTGAATTATGATATATACATTCCTGATCTTCC
TCGTGCTGCTCGACTTTGCCTTTCCATTTGCTCTGTTAAAGGCCGAAAGGGTGCTAAAGAGGAACACTGT
CCATTGGCATGGGGAAATATAAACTTGTTTGATTACACAGACACTCTAGTATCTGGAAAAATGGCTTTGA
ATCTTTGGCCAGTACCTCATGGATTAGAAGATTTGCTGAACCCTATTGGTGTTACTGGATCAAATCCAAA
TAAAGAAACTCCATGCTTAGAGTTGGAGTTTGACTGGTTCAGCAGTGTGGTAAAGTTCCCAGATATGTCA
GTGATTGAAGAGCATGCCAATTGGTCTGTATCCCGAGAAGCAGGATTTAGCTATTCCCACGCAGGACTGA
GTAACAGACTAGCTAGAGACAATGAATTAAGGGAAAATGACAAAGAACAGCTCAAAGCAATTTCTACACG
AGATCCTCTCTCTGAAATCACTGAGCAGGAGAAAGATTTTCTATGGAGTCACAGACACTATTGTGTAACT
ATCCCCGAAATTCTACCCAAATTGCTTCTGTCTGTTAAATGGAATTCTAGAGATGAAGTAGCCCAGATGT
ATTGCTTGGTAAAAGATTGGCCTCCAATCAAACCTGAACAGGCTATGGAACTTCTGGACTGTAATTACCC
AGATCCTATGGTTCGAGGTTTTGCTGTTCGGTGCTTGGAAAAATATTTAACAGATGACAAACTTTCTCAG
TATTTAATTCAGCTAGTACAGGTCCTAAAATATGAACAATATTTGGATAACTTGCTTGTGAGATTTTTAC
TGAAGAAAGCATTGACTAATCAAAGGATTGGGCACTTTTTCTTTTGGCATTTAAAATCTGAGATGCACAA
TAAAACAGTTAGCCAGAGGTTTGGCCTGCTTTTGGAGTCCTATTGTCGTGCATGTGGGATGTATTTGAAG
CACCTGAATAGGCAAGTCGAGGCAATGGAAAAGCTCATTAACTTAACTGACATTCTCAAACAGGAGAAGA
AGGATGAAACACAAAAGGTACAGATGAAGTTTTTAGTTGAGCAAATGAGGCGACCAGATTTCATGGATGC
TCTACAGGGCTTTCTGTCTCCTCTAAACCCTGCTCATCAACTAGGAAACCTCAGGCTTGAAGAGTGTCGA
ATTATGTCCTCTGCAAAAAGGCCACTGTGGTTGAATTGGGAGAACCCAGACATCATGTCAGAGTTACTGT
TTCAGAACAATGAGATCATCTTTAAAAATGGGGATGATTTACGGCAAGATATGCTAACACTTCAAATTAT
TCGTATTATGGAAAATATCTGGCAAAATCAAGGTCTTGATCTTCGAATGTTACCTTATGGTTGTCTGTCA
ATCGGTGACTGTGTGGGACTTATTGAGGTGGTGCGAAATTCTCACACTATTATGCAAATTCAGTGCAAAG
GCGGCTTGAAAGGTGCACTGCAGTTCAACAGCCACACACTACATCAGTGGCTCAAAGACAAGAACAAAGG
AGAAATATATGATGCAGCCATTGACCTGTTTACACGTTCATGTGCTGGATACTGTGTAGCTACCTTCATT
TTGGGAATTGGAGATCGTCACAATAGTAACATCATGGTGAAAGACGATGGACAACTGTTTCATATAGATT
TTGGACACTTTTTGGATCACAAGAAGAAAAAATTTGGTTATAAACGAGAACGTGTGCCATTTGTTTTGAC
ACAGGATTTCTTAATAGTGATTAGTAAAGGAGCCCAAGAATGCACAAAGACAAGAGAATTTGAGAGGTTT
CAGGAGATGTGTTACAAGGCTTATCTAGCTATTCGACAGCATGCCAATCTCTTCATAAATCTTTTCTCAA
TGATGCTTGGCTCTGGAATGCCAGAACTACAATCTTTTGATGACATTGCATACATTCGAAAGACCCTAGC
CTTAGATAAAACTGAGCAAGAGGCTTTGGAGTATTTCATGAAACAAATGAATGATGCACATCATGGTGGC
TGGACAACAAAAATGGATTGGATCTTCCACACAATTAAACAGCATGCATTGAACTGA
